>Addgene plasmid #192049 | pACE WT SOX pACEmam1 | addgene full sequence | sequence record 381558 | Addgene NGS Result
ACCGGTTGACTTGGGTCAACTGTCAGACCAAGTTTACTCATATATACTTTAGATTGATTTAAAACTTCAT
TTTTAATTTAAAAGGATCTAGGTGAAGATCCTTTTTGATAATCTCATGACCAAAATCCCTTAACGTGAGT
TTTCGTTCCACTGAGCGTCAGACCCCGTAGAAAAGATCAAAGGATCTTCTTGAGATCCTTTTTTTCTGCG
CGTAATCTGCTGCTTGCAAACAAAAAAACCACCGCTACCAGCGGTGGTTTGTTTGCCGGATCAAGAGCTA
CCAACTCTTTTTCCGAAGGTAACTGGCTTCAGCAGAGCGCAGATACCAAATACTGTTCTTCTAGTGTAGC
CGTAGTTAGGCCACCACTTCAAGAACTCTGTAGCACCGCCTACATACCTCGCTCTGCTAATCCTGTTACC
AGTGGCTGCTGCCAGTGGCGATAAGTCGTGTCTTACCGGGTTGGACTCAAGACGATAGTTACCGGATAAG
GCGCAGCGGTCGGGCTGAACGGGGGGTTCGTGCACACAGCCCAGCTTGGAGCGAACGACCTACACCGAAC
TGAGATACCTACAGCGTGAGCTATGAGAAAGCGCCACGCTTCCCGAAGGGAGAAAGGCGGACAGGTATCC
GGTAAGCGGCAGGGTCGGAACAGGAGAGCGCACGAGGGAGCTTCCAGGGGGAAACGCCTGGTATCTTTAT
AGTCCTGTCGGGTTTCGCCACCTCTGACTTGAGCGTCGATTTTTGTGATGCTCGTCAGGGGGGCGGAGCC
TATGGAAAAACGCCAGCAACGCGGCCTTTTTACGGTTCCTGGCCTTTTGCTGGCCTTTTGCTCACATGTT
CTTTCCTGCGTTATCCCCTGATTGACTTGGGTCGCTCTTCCTGTGGATGCGCAGATGCCCTGCGTAAGCG
GGTGTGGGCGGACAATAAAGTCTTAAACTGAACAAAATAGATCTAAACTATGACAATAAAGTCTTAAACT
AGACAGAATAGTTGTAAACTGAAATCAGTCCAGTTATGCTGTGAAAAAGCATACTGGACTTTTGTTATGG
CTAAAGCAAACTCTTCATTTTCTGAAGTGCAAATTGCCCGTCGTATTAAAGAGGGGCGTGGCCAAGGGCA
TGTAAAGACTATATTCGCGGCGTTGTGACAATTTACCGAACAACTCCGCGGCCGGGAAGCCGATCTCGGC
TTGAACGAATTGTTAGGTGGCGGTACTTGGGTCGATATCAAAGTGCATCACTTCTTCCCGTATGCCCAAC
TTTGTATAGAGAGCCACTGCGGGATCGTCACCGTAATCTGCTTGCACGTAGATCACATAAGCACCAAGCG
CGTTGGCCTCATGCTTGAGGAGATTGATGAGCGCGGTGGCAATGCCCTGCCTCCGGTGCTCGCCGGAGAC
TGCGAGATCATAGATATAGATCTCACTACGCGGCTGCTCAAACTTGGGCAGAACGTAAGCCGCGAGAGCG
CCAACAACCGCTTCTTGGTCGAAGGCAGCAAGCGCGATGAATGTCTTACTACGGAGCAAGTTCCCGAGGT
AATCGGAGTCCGGCTGATGTTGGGAGTAGGTGGCTACGTCTCCGAACTCACGACCGAAAAGATCAAGAGC
AGCCCGCATGGATTTGACTTGGTCAGGGCCGAGCCTACATGTGCGAATGATGCCCATACTTGAGCCACCT
AACTTTGTTTTAGGGCGACTGCCCTGCTGCGTAACATCGTTGCTGCTGCGTAACATCGTTGCTGCTCCAT
AACATCAAACATCGACCCACGGCGTAACGCGCTTGCTGCTTGGATGCCCGAGGCATAGACTGTACAAAAA
AACAGTCATAACAAGCCATGAAAACCGCCACTGCGCCGTTACCACCGCTGCGTTCGGTCAAGGTTCTGGA
CCAGTTGCGTGAGCGCATACGCTACTTGCATTACAGTTTACGAACCGAACAGGCTTATGTCAACTGGGTT
CGTGCCTTCATCCGTTTCCACGGTGTGCGTCACCCGGCAACCTTGGGCAGCAGCGAAGTCGCCATAACTT
CGTATAGCATACATTATACGAAGTTATCTGTAACTATAACGGTCCTAAGGTAGCGAGTTTAAACACTAGT
ATCGATCGCGATGTACGGGCCAGATATACGCGTTGACATTGATTATTGACTAGTTATTAATAGTAATCAA
TTACGGGGTCATTAGTTCATAGCCCATATATGGAGTTCCGCGTTACATAACTTACGGTAAATGGCCCGCC
TGGCTGACCGCCCAACGACCCCCGCCCATTGACGTCAATAATGACGTATGTTCCCATAGTAACGCCAATA
GGGACTTTCCATTGACGTCAATGGGTGGAGTATTTACGGTAAACTGCCCACTTGGCAGTACATCAAGTGT
ATCATATGCCAAGTACGCCCCCTATTGACGTCAATGACGGTAAATGGCCCGCCTGGCATTATGCCCAGTA
CATGACCTTATGGGACTTTCCTACTTGGCAGTACATCTACGTATTAGTCATCGCTATTACCATGGTGATG
CGGTTTTGGCAGTACATCAATGGGCGTGGATAGCGGTTTGACTCACGGGGATTTCCAAGTCTCCACCCCA
TTGACGTCAATGGGAGTTTGTTTTGGCACCAAAATCAACGGGACTTTCCAAAATGTCGTAACAACTCCGC
CCCATTGACGCAAATGGGCGGTAGGCGTGTACGGTGGGAGGTCTATATAAGCAGAGCTCTCTGGCTAACT
AGAGAACCCACTGCTTACTGGCTTATCGAAATTAATACGACTCACTATAGGGAGACCCAAGCTGGCTAGT
GGATCCCGGTCCGAAGCGCGCGGAATTCATGGAAGCCACACCGACCCCGGCCGATCTGTTCAGCGAAGAT
TACCTGGTGGATACCCTGGATGGCCTGACCGTGGATGATCAGCAGGCCGTTCTGGCAAGCCTGAGCTTCA
GCAAGTTCCTGAAGCATGCCAAAGTGCGTGACTGGTGTGCCCAGGCAAAAATCCAGCCTAGTATGCCGGC
CCTGCGCATGGCATACAATTACTTCCTGTTCAGTAAAGTTGGCGAATTTATTGGTAGCGAAGACGTTTGT
AATTTTTTCGTGGATCGTGTGTTTGGCGGCGTGCGCCTGCTGGATGTTGCAAGCGTTTATGCCGCCTGTA
GTCAGATGAATGCCCATCAGCGCCATCACATCTGTTGTCTGGTGGAACGTGCAACCAGCAGTCAAAGCCT
GAACCCGGTGTGGGATGCCTTACGCGATGGTATCATCAGCAGCAGCAAGTTCCATTGGGCCGTGAAGCAG
CAGAACACCAGCAAGAAAATTTTCAGCCCGTGGCCGATCACAAACAACCATTTTGTGGCCGGCCCGTTAG
CCTTTGGTCTGCGTTGCGAAGAGGTGGTTAAAACCCTGCTGGCAACACTGCTGCATCCTGATGAGGCCAA
CTGCCTGGACTACGGTTTTATGCAGAGCCCGCAGAACGGTATCTTTGGCGTTAGCCTGGACTTTGCCGCC
AATGTGAAAACCGACACCGAAGGCCGTCTGCAGTTCGATCCTAACTGTAAGGTGTATGAGATTAAATGCC
GCTTTAAATATACATTCGCAAAAATGGAATGTGATCCGATCTATGCCGCCTACCAGCGCTTATATGAAGC
ACCGGGCAAACTGGCACTGAAGGACTTTTTCTACAGCATTAGCAAGCCGGCCGTTGAGTACGTTGGTCTG
GGCAAATTACCGAGCGAAAGCGACTATCTGGTGGCCTATGATCAGGAATGGGAAGCCTGCCCGCGCAAAA
AACGCAAACTGACCCCGCTGCACAACCTGATTCGTGAGTGTATCCTGCACAACAGCACCACCGAGAGCGA
CGTTTACGTTCTGACCGATCCGCAGGATACCCGTGGCCAGATCAGTATCAAGGCACGCTTCAAGGCCAAC
CTGTTTGTGAACGTGCGCCACAGCTACTTTTACCAGGTGCTGCTGCAGAGTAGTATCGTGGAGGAGTATA
TTGGCCTGGATAGCGGTATTCCGCGTCTGGGTAGCCCGAAATATTACATCGCCACCGGTTTCTTCCGTAA
ACGCGGCTATCAGGATCCGGTGAATTGCACAATTGGTGGCGACGCCCTGGATCCTCATGTGGAGATTCCG
ACCCTGCTGATTGTGACCCCGGTGTATTTCCCTCGCGGCGCCAAGCACCGTCTGCTGCATCAGGCAGCCA
ATTTCTGGAGCCGCAGCGCCAAAGATACATTTCCGTATATCAAATGGGATTTTAGCTACCTGAGCGCCAA
CGTGCCGCACAGCCCGTAATCTAGAGCCTGCAGTCTCGACAAGCTTGTCGAGAAGTACTAGAGGATCATA
ATCAGCCATACCACATTTGTAGAGGTTTTACTTGCTTTAAAAAACCTCCCACACCTCCCCCTGAACCTGA
AACATAAAATGAATGCAATTGTTGTTGTTAACTTGTTTATTGCAGCTTATAATGGTTACAAATAAAGCAA
TAGCATCACAAATTTCACAAATAAAGCATTTTTTTCACTGCATTCTAGTTGTGGTTTGTCCAAACTCATC
AATGTATCTTATCATGTCTGGATCTGATCACTGCTTGAGCCTAGAAGATCCGGCTGCTAACAAAGCCCGA
AAGGAAGCTGAGTTGGCTGCTGCCACCGCTGAGCAATAACTATCATAACCCCTAGGGTATACCCATCTAA
TTGGAACCAGATAAGTGAAATCTAGTTCCAAACTATTTTGTCATTTTTAATTTTCGTATTAGCTTACGAC
GCTACACCCAGTTCCCATCTATTTTGTCACTCTTCCCTAAATAATCCTTAAAAACTCCATTTCCACCCCT
CCCAGTTCCCAACTATTTTGTCCGCCCACA
Features (pLannotate 1.2.2; 14 found; start..end, strand, type, name):
    190..778     +  rep_origin     ori: high-copy-number ColE1/pMB1/pBR322/pUC origin of replication
    913..1136    -  mobile_element Tn7R: mini-Tn7 element (right end of the Tn7 transposon) Tn7
   1203..1736    -  CDS            GmR: gentamycin acetyltransferase; aacC1; confers resistance to gentamycin
   1925..1953    -  promoter       Pc promoter: intI1 (promoter lies within the coding sequence); class 1 integron promoter
   2024..2057    +  protein_bind   loxP: Cre-mediated recombination occurs in the 8-bp core sequence (GCATACAT). Cre recombinase
   2135..2514    +  enhancer       CMV enhancer: human cytomegalovirus immediate early enhancer
   2515..2718    +  promoter       CMV promoter: human cytomegalovirus (CMV) immediate early promoter
   2714..2747    +  LTR            5' LTR (truncated) (fragment): truncated 5' long terminal repeat (LTR) from HIV-1
   2763..2781    +  promoter       T7 promoter: promoter for bacteriophage T7 RNA polymerase
   2829..4286    +  CDS            ORF37: AN_HHV8P - Experimental evidence at protein level: Swiss-Prot protein existence level 1. Plays a role in processing non linear or branched viral DNA intermediates in order to promote the production of mature packaged unit-length linear progeny viral DNA molecules. Exhibits endonuclease and exonuclease activities and accepts both double-stranded and single- stranded DNA as substrate. Exonuclease digestion of DNA is in the 5'-> 3' direction and the products are 5'-monophosphate nucleosides. Additionally, forms a recombinase with the major DNA-binding protein, which displays strand exchange activ
   4334..4417    +  CDS            large T antigen (fragment): large T antigen from SV40 (simian virus 40)
   4440..4574    +  polyA_signal   SV40 poly(A) signal: SV40 polyadenylation signal
   4603..4652    +  CDS            SET1 (fragment): solubility-enhancement tag derived from T7 phage gene 10B
   4695..4860    -  mobile_element Tn7L: mini-Tn7 element (left end of the Tn7 transposon) Tn7
