[The description below was written by a language model from this plasmid's Addgene catalogue record and pLannotate feature annotations shown in this document.]
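Description:
pACE WT SOX pACEmam1 is a 4,860 bp mammalian expression plasmid carrying the wild-type SOX gene (ORF37) of Kaposi's sarcoma-associated herpesvirus in the commercial pACEmam1 backbone. The catalogue lists the vector type as unspecified and the insert species as synthetic, although the annotated coding sequence matches the KSHV ORF37 protein. The plasmid is maintained in E. coli at high copy through a ColE1/pUC-type origin. Selection is with gentamicin, conferred by the aacC1 acetyltransferase gene, which is expressed from a class 1 integron Pc promoter.

The roughly 1.46 kb ORF37 reading frame lies downstream of the human cytomegalovirus immediate-early enhancer and promoter and is followed by an SV40 polyadenylation signal, forming a standard cassette for expression in mammalian cells. A T7 promoter sits between the CMV promoter and the coding sequence and probably serves mainly as a sequencing primer site. No epitope tag or reporter is annotated. The short hits to the HIV-1 LTR, SV40 large T antigen and a T7 gene 10-derived solubility tag are small fragments, most likely incidental matches within the promoter and terminator regions rather than functional elements.

Two backbone features allow further manipulation. A loxP site upstream of the CMV enhancer permits Cre-mediated fusion with other loxP-bearing plasmids to assemble multigene constructs. The Tn7R and Tn7L ends flank the resistance marker and expression cassette, allowing Tn7 transposition into a recipient such as a bacmid. SOX is an alkaline exonuclease with endo- and exonuclease activity that processes viral DNA intermediates. This plasmid supplies the wild-type protein, and the associated study concerns how SOX DNA processing contributes to viral gene expression and infectious virion production.
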