Addgene plasmid #192049: pACE WT SOX pACEmam1
Purpose: Expresses WT SOX (pACEmam1)
Depositing lab: Britt Glaunsinger. Depositing organization: University of California, Berkeley. Publication: DNA processing by the Kaposi's sarcoma-associated herpesvirus alkaline exonuclease SOX contributes to viral gene expression and infectious virion production. Hartenian E, Mendez AS, Didychuk AL, Khosla S, Glaunsinger BA. Nucleic Acids Res. 2023 Jan 11;51(1):182-197. doi: 10.1093/nar/gkac1190. PubMed 36537232.
Backbone
  Vector backbone: pACEmam1 -
  Backbone manufacturer: Geneva Biotech
  Backbone size w/o insert (bp): 3400
  Total vector size (bp): 4860
  Vector type: Unspecified
Growth in bacteria
  Bacterial resistance: Gentamicin, 10 μg/mL
  Growth temperature: 37°C
  Growth strain: DH5alpha
  Copy number: High Copy
Gene/Insert
  Gene/Insert name: WT SOX (alt name: SOX (ORF37))
  Species: Synthetic
  Insert size (bp): 1460
  Promoter: CMV
  Cloning method: Unknown
  Sequencing primers: 5′ taatacgactcactatagg
Terms and licenses: Academic/Nonprofit Terms; Industry Terms: Not Available to Industry
How to cite: pACE WT SOX pACEmam1 was a gift from Britt Glaunsinger (Addgene plasmid # 192049 ; http://n2t.net/addgene:192049 ; RRID:Addgene_192049)
